>Addgene plasmid #201348 | H_NES 47kDa | addgene full sequence | sequence record 399089 | Addgene NGS Result
ATAGCCCATATATGGAGTTCCGCGTTACATAACTTACGGTAAATGGCCCGCCTGGCTGACCGCCCAACGA
CCCCCGCCCATTGACGTCAATAATGACGTATGTTCCCATAGTAACGCCAATAGGGACTTTCCATTGACGT
CAATGGGTGGAGTATTTACGGTAAACTGCCCACTTGGCAGTACATCAAGTGTATCATATGCCAAGTACGC
CCCCTATTGACGTCAATGACGGTAAATGGCCCGCCTGGCATTATGCCCAGTACATGACCTTATGGGACTT
TCCTACTTGGCAGTACATCTACGTATTAGTCATCGCTATTACCATGGTGATGCGGTTTTGGCAGTACATC
AATGGGCGTGGATAGCGGTTTGACTCACGGGGATTTCCAAGTCTCCACCCCATTGACGTCAATGGGAGTT
TGTTTTGGCACCAAAATCAACGGGACTTTCCAAAATGTCGTAACAACTCCGCCCCATTGACGCAAATGGG
CGGTAGGCGTGTACGGTGGGAGGTCTATATAAGCAGAGCTGGTTTAGTGAACCGTCAGATCCGCTAGCGC
TACCGGTCGCCACCATGCTTCAACTTCCTCCTCTTGAGAGACTTACTCTTGGAGGCGGGGGCAGCGTGAG
CAAGGGCGAGGAGCTGTTCACCGGGGTGGTGCCCATCCTGGTCGAGCTGGACGGCGACGTAAACGGCCAC
AAGTTCAGCGTGTCCGGCGAGGGCGAGGGCGATGCCACCTACGGCAAGCTGACCCTGAAGTTCATCTGCA
CCACCGGCAAGCTGCCCGTGCCCTGGCCCACCCTCGTGACCACCCTGACCTACGGCGTGCAGTGCTTCAG
CCGCTACCCCGACCACATGAAGCAGCACGACTTCTTCAAGTCCGCCATGCCCGAAGGCTACGTCCAGGAG
CGCACCATCTTCTTCAAGGACGACGGCAACTACAAGACCCGCGCCGAGGTGAAGTTCGAGGGCGACACCC
TGGTGAACCGCATCGAGCTGAAGGGCATCGACTTCAAGGAGGACGGCAACATCCTGGGGCACAAGCTGGA
GTACAACTACAACAGCCACAACGTCTATATCATGGCCGACAAGCAGAAGAACGGCATCAAGGTGAACTTC
AAGATCCGCCACAACATCGAGGACGGCAGCGTGCAGCTCGCCGACCACTACCAGCAGAACACCCCCATCG
GCGACGGCCCCGTGCTGCTGCCCGACAACCACTACCTGAGCACCCAGTCCGCCCTGAGCAAAGACCCCAA
CGAGAAGCGCGATCACATGGTCCTGCTGGAGTTCGTGACCGCCGCCGGGATCACTCTCGGCATGGACGAG
CTGTACAAGAAGCTTGCTCAACAAAATGCTTTTTATCAAGTCTTAAATATGCCTAACTTAAATGCTGATC
AACGCAATGGTTTTATCCAAAGCCTTAAAGATGATCCAAGCCAAAGTGCTAACGTTTTAGGTGAAGCTCA
AAAACTTAATGACTCTCAAGCTCCAAAAGCTGATGCGCAACAAAATAACTTCAACAAAGATCAACAAAGC
GCCTTCTATGAAATCTTGAACATGCCTAACTTAAACGAAGCGCAACGTAACGGCTTCATTCAAAGTCTTA
AAGACGACCCAAGCCAAAGCACTAACGTTTTAGGTGAAGCTAAAAAATTAAACGAATCTCAAGCACCGAA
AGCTGATAACAATTTCAACAAAGAACAACAAAATGCTTTCTATGAAATCTTGAATATGCCTAACTTAAAC
GAAGAACAACGCAATGGTTTCATCCAAAGCTTAAAAGATGACCCAAGCCAAAGTGCTAACCTATTGTCAG
AAGCTAAAAAGTTAAATGAATCTCAAGCACCGAAATAACTCGAGCACCACCACCACCACCACTGAGATCC
GGCTGCTAACAAAGCCCGAAAGGAAGCTGAGTTGGCTGCTGCCACCGCTGAGCAATAACTAGCATAACCC
CTTGGGGCCTCTAAACGGGTCTTGAGGGGTTTTTTGCTGAAAGGAGGAACTATATCCGGATGTGGTTTGT
CCAAACTCATCAATGTATCTTAACGCGTAAATTGTAAGCGTTAATATTTTGTTAAAATTCGCGTTAAATT
TTTGTTAAATCAGCTCATTTTTTAACCAATAGGCCGAAATCGGCAAAATCCCTTATAAATCAAAAGAATA
GACCGAGATAGGGT
[37 nt withheld, positions 2185-2221]
AAAGAACGTGGACTCCAACGTCAAAGG
[49 nt withheld, positions 2249-2297]
T
[91 nt withheld, positions 2299-2389]
G
[124 nt withheld, positions 2391-2514]
CAGGTGGCACTTTTCGGGGAAATGTGCGCGGAACCCCTATTTGTTTATTTTTCTAAATACATTCAAATAT
GTATCCGCTCATGAGACAATAACCCTGATAAATGCTTCAATAATATTGAAAAAGGAAGAGTCCTGAGGCG
GAAAGAACCAGCTGTGGAATGTGTGTCAGTTAGGGTGTGGAAAGTCCCCAGGCTCCCCAGCAGGCAGAAG
TATGCAAAGCATGCATCTCAATTAGTCAGCAACCAGGTGTGGAAAGTCCCCAGGCTCCCCAGCAGGCAGA
AGTATGCAAAGCATGCATCTCAATTAGTCAGCAACCATAGTCCCGCCCCTAACTCCGCCCATCCCGCCCC
TAACTCCGCCCAGTTCCGCCCATTCTCCGCCCCATGGCTGACTAATTTTTTTTATTTATGCAGAGGCCGA
GGCCGCCTCGGCCTCTGAGCTATTCCAGAAGTAGTGAGGAGGCTTTTTTGGAGGCCTAGGCTTTTGCAAA
GATCGATCAAGAGACAGGATGAGGATCGTTTCGCATGATTGAACAAGATGGATTGCACGCAGGTTCTCCG
GCCGCTTGGGTGGAGAGGCTATTCGGCTATGACTGGGCACAACAGACAATCGGCTGCTCTGATGCCGCCG
TGTTCCGGCTGTCAGCGCAGGGGCGCCCGGTTCTTTTTGTCAAGACCGACCTGTCCGGTGCCCTGAATGA
ACTGCAAGACGAGGCAGCGCGGCTATCGTGGCTGGCCACGACGGGCGTTCCTTGCGCAGCTGTGCTCGAC
GTTGTCACTGAAGCGGGAAGGGACTGGCTGCTATTGGGCGAAGTGCCGGGGCAGGATCTCCTGTCATCTC
ACCTTGCTCCTGCCGAGAAAGTATCCATCATGGCTGATGCAATGCGGCGGCTGCATACGCTTGATCCGGC
TACCTGCCCATTCGACCACCAAGCGAAACATCGCATCGAGCGAGCACGTACTCGGATGGAAGCCGGTCTT
GTCGATCAGGATGATCTGGACGAAGAGCATCAGGGGCTCGCGCCAGCCGAACTGTTCGCCAGGCTCAAGG
CGAGCATGCCCGACGGCGAGGATCTCGTCGTGACCCATGGCGATGCCTGCTTGCCGAATATCATGGTGGA
AAATGGCCGCTTTTCTGGATTCATCGACTGTGGCCGGCTGGGTGTGGCGGACCGCTATCAGGACATAGCG
TTGGCTACCCGTGATATTGCTGAAGAGCTTGGCGGCGAATGGGCTGACCGCTTCCTCGTGCTTTACGGTA
TCGCCGCTCCCGATTCGCAGCGCATCGCCTTCTATCGCCTTCTTGACGAGTTCTTCTGAGCGGGACTCTG
GGGTTCGAAATGACCGACCAAGCGACGCCCAACCTGCCATCACGAGATTTCGATTCCACCGCCGCCTTCT
ATGAAAGGTTGGGCTTCGGAATCGTTTTCCGGGACGCCGGCTGGATGATCCTCCAGCGCGGGGATCTCAT
GCTGGAGTTCTTCGCCCACCCTAGGGGGAGGCTAACTGAAACACGGAAGGAGACAATACCGGAAGGAACC
CGCGCTATGACGGCAATAAAAAGACAGAATAAAACGCACGGTGTTGGGTCGTTTGTTCATAAACGCGGGG
TTCGGTCCCAGGGCTGGCACTCTGTCGATACCCCACCGAGACCCCATTGGGGCCAATACGCCCGCGTTTC
TTCCTTTTCCCCACCCCACCCCCCAAGTTCGGGTGAAGGCCCAGGGCTCGCAGCCAACGTCGGGGCGGCA
GGCCCTGCCATAGCCTCAGGTTACTCATATATACTTTAGATTGATTTAAAACTTCATTTTTAATTTAAAA
GGATCTAGGTGAAGATCCTTTTTGATAATCTCATGACCAAAATCCCTTAACGTGAGTTTTCGTTCCACTG
AGCGTCAGACCCCGTAGAAAAGATCAAAGGATCTTCTTGAGATCCTTTTTTTCTGCGCGTAATCTGCTGC
TTGCAAACAAAAAAACCACCGCTACCAGCGGTGGTTTGTTTGCCGGATCAAGAGCTACCAACTCTTTTTC
CGAAGGTAACTGGCTTCAGCAGAGCGCAGATACCAAATACTGTTCTTCTAGTGTAGCCGTAGTTAGGCCA
CCACTTCAAGAACTCTGTAGCACCGCCTACATACCTCGCTCTGCTAATCCTGTTACCAGTGGCTGCTGCC
AGTGGCGATAAGTCGTGTCTTACCGGGTTGGACTCAAGACGATAGTTACCGGATAAGGCGCAGCGGTCGG
GCTGAACGGGGGGTTCGTGCACACAGCCCAGCTTGGAGCGAACGACCTACACCGAACTGAGATACCTACA
GCGTGAGCTATGAGAAAGCGCCACGCTTCCCGAAGGGAGAAAGGCGGACAGGTATCCGGTAAGCGGCAGG
GTCGGAACAGGAGAGCGCACGAGGGAGCTTCCAGGGGGAAACGCCTGGTATCTTTATAGTCCTGTCGGGT
TTCGCCACCTCTGACTTGAGCGTCGATTTTTGTGATGCTCGTCAGGGGGGCGGAGCCTATGGAAAAACGC
CAGCAACGCGGCCTTTTTACGGTTCCTGGCCTTTTGCTGGCCTTTTGCTCACATGTTCTTTCCTGCGTTA
TCCCCTGATTCTGTGGATAACCGTATTACCGCCATGCATTAGTTATTAATAGTAATCAATTACGGGGTCA
TTAGTTC
Features (pLannotate 1.2.2; 16 found; start..end, strand, type, name):
     23..326     +  enhancer       CMV enhancer: human cytomegalovirus immediate early enhancer
    327..530     +  promoter       CMV promoter: human cytomegalovirus (CMV) immediate early promoter
    593..611     +  CDS            Rev (fragment): human immunodeficiency virus 1 (HIV-1) Rev protein; rev; enhances nuclear export of unspliced and incompletely spliced viral mRNAs
    626..1339    +  CDS            EGFP: EGFP is a basic (constitutively fluorescent) green fluorescent protein published in 1996, derived from Aequorea victoria. It is reported to be a rapidly-maturing weak dimer with moderate acid sensitivity.
   1295..1927    +  CDS            spa (fragment): SPA_STAAM - Experimental evidence at protein level: Swiss-Prot protein existence level 1. Plays a role in the inhibition of the host innate and adaptive immune responses. Possesses five immunoglobulin-binding domains that capture both the fragment crystallizable region (Fc region) and the Fab region (part of Ig that identifies antigen) of immunoglobulins (By similarity). In turn, Staphylococcus aureus is protected from phagocytic killing via inhibition of Ig Fc region. In addition, the host elicited B-cell response is prevented due to a decrease of antibody-secreting cell proliferation that en
   1949..1996    +  terminator     T7 terminator: transcription terminator for bacteriophage T7 RNA polymerase
   2021..2052    +  polyA_signal   SV40 poly(A) signal (fragment): SV40 polyadenylation signal
   2086..2514    -  rep_origin     f1 ori (sequence partly withheld): f1 bacteriophage origin of replication; arrow indicates direction of (+) strand synthesis
   2541..2645    +  promoter       AmpR promoter: bla
   2647..3004    +  promoter       SV40 promoter: SV40 enhancer and early promoter
   3039..3833    +  CDS            NeoR/KanR: aminoglycoside phosphotransferase from Tn5; aph(3')-II (or nptII); confers resistance to neomycin, kanamycin, and G418 (Geneticin®)
   3854..4006    +  CDS            ble (fragment): BLE_KLEPN - Experimental evidence at protein level: Swiss-Prot protein existence level 1. Binding protein with a strong affinity to the bleomycin family of antibiotics. Binds to CL990; an antimitotic-antibiotic compound. From Klebsiella pneumoniae.
   4065..4112    +  polyA_signal   HSV TK poly(A) signal: herpes simplex virus thymidine kinase polyadenylation signal (Cole and Stacy, 1985)
   4203..4219    -  polyA_signal   bGH poly(A) signal (fragment): bovine growth hormone polyadenylation signal
   4441..5029    +  rep_origin     ori: high-copy-number ColE1/pMB1/pBR322/pUC origin of replication
   5144..5181    +  enhancer       CMV enhancer (fragment): human cytomegalovirus immediate early enhancer
