[The description below was written by a language model from this plasmid's Addgene catalogue record and pLannotate feature annotations shown in this document.]
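Description:
H_NES 47kDa is a mammalian expression plasmid built on the pEGFP-C3 backbone that encodes a synthetic fluorescent probe for studying nucleocytoplasmic transport. It replicates in E. coli from a high-copy ColE1/pUC-type origin and also carries an f1 phage origin. Selection relies on a single Tn5 NeoR/KanR gene placed behind both a bacterial (bla-type) promoter and the SV40 enhancer/early promoter and followed by the HSV TK polyadenylation signal. This arrangement gives kanamycin resistance in bacteria and can confer G418 resistance in transfected mammalian cells.

The payload, HIV_NES-EGFP-3PrA, is driven by the human CMV immediate-early enhancer and promoter. It opens with a short fragment of HIV-1 Rev, corresponding to the nuclear export signal named in the insert. This is followed by EGFP and then a segment derived from Staphylococcus aureus protein A, which the insert name indicates is three protein A domain repeats. A T7 terminator and a fragment of the SV40 poly(A) signal lie downstream of the coding region. The small ble and bGH poly(A) fragments annotated elsewhere look like backbone remnants or annotation artefacts rather than functional parts.

In this design the NES directs active export of the fusion from the nucleus, EGFP reports its localisation, and the protein A repeats presumably act as inert bulk that sets the molecular weight to the 47 kDa given in the name. The "H" prefix is not explained in the record and may refer to the HIV origin of the NES or to a signal-strength class. The associated study examined how mechanical force applied to the nucleus regulates nucleocytoplasmic transport, so a likely readout is the nuclear-to-cytoplasmic distribution of fluorescence in live cells.
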