Addgene plasmid #201348: H_NES 47kDa
Purpose: Nucleocytoplasmic transport probe
Depositing lab: Pere Roca-Cusachs. Depositing organization: Institut de Bioenginyeria de Catalunya (IBEC). Publication: Mechanical force application to the nucleus regulates nucleocytoplasmic transport. Andreu I, Granero-Moya I, Chahare NR, Clein K, Molina-Jordan M, Beedle AEM, Elosegui-Artola A, Abenza JF, Rossetti L, Trepat X, Raveh B, Roca-Cusachs P. Nat Cell Biol. 2022 Jun;24(6):896-905. doi: 10.1038/s41556-022-00927-7. Epub 2022 Jun 9. PubMed 35681009.
Backbone
  Vector backbone: pEGFP-C3
  Vector type: Mammalian Expression
Growth in bacteria
  Bacterial resistance: Kanamycin, 50 μg/mL
  Growth temperature: 37°C
  Growth strain: DH5alpha
  Copy number: High Copy
Gene/Insert
  Gene/Insert name: HIV_NES-EGFP-3PrA
  Species: Synthetic
  Cloning method: Ligation Independent Cloning
Terms and licenses: Academic/Nonprofit Terms; Industry Terms: Not Available to Industry
Depositor comments: Internal lab code: IG041/P294
How to cite: H_NES 47kDa was a gift from Pere Roca-Cusachs (Addgene plasmid # 201348 ; http://n2t.net/addgene:201348 ; RRID:Addgene_201348)
